Addgene plasmid #43392: II-GGTC
Depositing lab: Chad Cowan & Kiran Musunuru. Depositing organization: Harvard University. Publication: A TALEN Genome-Editing System for Generating Human Stem Cell-Based Disease Models. Ding Q, Lee YK, Schaefer EA, Peters DT, Veres A, Kim K, Kuperwasser N, Motola DL, Meissner TB, Hendriks WT, Trevisan M, Gupta RM, Moisan A, Banks E, Friesen M, Schinzel RT, Xia F, Tang A, Xia Y, Figueroa E, Wann A, Ahfeldt T, Daheron L, Zhang F, Rubin LL, Peng LF, Chung RT, Musunuru K, Cowan CA. Cell Stem Cell. 2012 Dec 12. pii: S1934-5909(12)00645-5. doi: 10.1016/j.stem.2012.11.011. PubMed 23246482.
Backbone
  Vector backbone: pCRII-TOPO
  Backbone manufacturer: Invitrogen
  Backbone size w/o insert (bp): 3973
  Vector type: Bacterial Cloning
Growth in bacteria
  Bacterial resistance: Ampicillin and Kanamycin, 100 & 50 μg/mL
  Growth temperature: 37°C
  Growth strain: Top10
  Copy number: High Copy
Gene/Insert
  Gene/Insert name: II-GGTC
  Species: Synthetic
  Insert size (bp): 426
  Cloning method: TOPO Cloning
  Sequencing primers: 5′ T7; 3′ M13-rev
Terms and licenses: Academic/Nonprofit Terms; Industry Terms: Not Available to Industry
How to cite: II-GGTC was a gift from Chad Cowan & Kiran Musunuru (Addgene plasmid # 43392 ; http://n2t.net/addgene:43392 ; RRID:Addgene_43392)
