[The description below was written by a language model from this plasmid's Addgene catalogue record.]
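Description:
II-GGTC is a bacterial cloning plasmid built on the commercial pCRII-TOPO backbone (about 4 kb without insert), carrying a 426 bp synthetic insert introduced by TOPO cloning. It is a high-copy plasmid maintained in E. coli and is selectable with both ampicillin and kanamycin, consistent with the dual resistance markers of this backbone. The insert sits between the T7 and M13-reverse primer sites, which are listed for sequencing across the cloned fragment. No feature table is provided, so the exact arrangement of elements around the insert cannot be confirmed beyond what the catalogue fields state.

The record does not spell out what the insert encodes, but it comes from work describing a TALEN genome-editing system for generating human stem cell-based disease models. The name and size are suggestive. A 426 bp synthetic fragment is close to the length of four TALE repeat units of roughly 34 amino acids each, and "GGTC" plausibly denotes the four DNA bases that such a pre-assembled tetramer would recognise. The "II" prefix may indicate the module's position within a hierarchical assembly scheme. This reading is an inference from the naming rather than a stated fact.

The plasmid has no recorded promoter-driven expression cassette, tag or reporter. It is best understood as a storage and propagation vector for a library component, from which the synthetic fragment would be recovered and combined with other modules to build full-length TALE arrays in a separate nuclease expression vector, rather than as a construct used directly in mammalian cells.
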