>Addgene plasmid #43392 | II-GGTC | depositor partial sequence | sequence record 58657 | II-GGTC sequence 426 bps
CGTCTCGCTTAACCCCAGAGCAGGTCGTGGCAATCGCGAGCAATAACGGCGGAAAACAGGCTTTGGAAAC
GGTGCAGAGGCTCCTTCCAGTGCTGTGCCAAGCGCACGGACTCACCCCAGAGCAGGTCGTGGCAATCGCG
AGCAATAACGGCGGAAAACAGGCTTTGGAAACGGTGCAGAGGCTCCTTCCAGTGCTGTGCCAAGCGCACG
GCCTCACCCCAGAGCAGGTCGTGGCCATTGCCTCGAATGGAGGGGGCAAACAGGCGTTGGAAACCGTACA
ACGATTGCTGCCGGTGCTGTGCCAAGCGCACGGATTAACCCCAGAGCAGGTCGTGGCGATCGCAAGCCAC
GACGGAGGAAAGCAAGCCTTGGAAACAGTACAGAGGCTGTTGCCTGTGCTGTGCCAAGCGCACGGGCTCA
GAGACG
