>Addgene plasmid #43392 | II-GGTC | addgene partial sequence | sequence record 61296 | M13-F20 5'-TGTAAAACGACGGCCAGT-3'
CTATAGGGCGAATTGGGCCCTCTAGATGCATGCTCGAGCGGCCGCCAGTGTGATGGATATCTGCAGAATT
CGCCCTTGCCGTCCTAGCGCGTCTCGCTTAACCCCAGAGCAGGTCGTGGCAATCGCGAGCAATAACGGCG
GAAAACAGGCTTTGGAAACGGTGCAGAGGCTCCTTCCAGTGCTGTGCCAAGCGCACGGACTCACCCCAGA
GCAGGTCGTGGCAATCGCGAGCAATAACGGCGGAAAACAGGCTTTGGAAACGGTGCAGAGGCTCCTTCCA
GTGCTGTGCCAAGCGCACGGCCTCACCCCAGAGCAGGTCGTGGCCATTGCCTCGAATGGAGGGGGCAAAC
AGGCGTTGGAAACCGTACAACGATTGCTGCCGGTGCTGTGCCAAGCGCACGGATTAACCCCAGAGCAGGT
CGTGGCGATCGCAAGCCACGACGGAGGAAAGCAAGCCTTGGAAACAGTACAGAGGCTGTTGCCTGTGCTG
TGCCAAGCGCACGGGCTCAGAGACGTGGGCACAGGAAAGAAGGGCGAATTCCAGCACACTGGCGGCCGTT
ACTAGTGGATCCGAGCTCGGTACCAAGCTTGATGCATAGCTTGAGTATTCTATAGTGTCACCTAAATAGC
TTGGCGTAATCATGGTCATAGCTGTTTCCTGTGTGAAATTGTTATCCGCTCACAATTCCACACAACATAC
GAGCCGGAAGCATAAAGTGTAAAGCCTGGGGTGCCTAATGAGTGAGCTAACTCACATTAATTGCGTTGCG
CTCACTGCCCGCTTTCCAGTCGGGAAACCTGTCGTGCCAGCTGCATTAATGAATCGGCCAACGCGCGGGG
AGAGGCGGTTTGCGTATTGGGCGCTCTTCCGCTTCCTCGCTCACTGACTCGCTGCGCTCGGTCGTTCGGC
TGCGGCGAGCGGTATCAGCTCACTCAAAGGCGGTAATACGGTTATCC
